Addgene plasmid #20635: pWZL Neo Myr Flag STK17B
Depositing lab: William Hahn & Jean Zhao. Depositing organization: Dana-Farber Cancer Institute. Publication: Integrative Genomic Approaches Identify IKBKE as a Breast Cancer Oncogene (Kinase Library Clones). Boehm JS, Zhao JJ, Yao J, Kim SY, Firestein R, Dunn IF, Sjostrom SK, Garraway LA, Weremowicz S, Richardson AL, Greulich H, Stewart CJ, Mulvey LA, Shen RR, Ambrogio L, Hirozane-Kishikawa T, Hill DE, Vidal M, Meyerson M, Grenier JK, Hinkle G, Root DE, Roberts TM, Lander ES, Polyak K, Hahn WC. Cell. 2007 Jun 15. 129(6):1065-1079. 10.1016/j.cell.2007.03.052 PubMed 17574021.
Backbone
  Vector backbone: pWZL-Neo-Myr-Flag-DEST
  Backbone manufacturer: William Hahn Lab (available at Addgene, #15300)
  Vector type: Mammalian Expression, Retroviral
  Selectable markers: Neomycin (select with G418)
Growth in bacteria
  Bacterial resistance: Ampicillin, 100 μg/mL
  Growth temperature: 37°C
  Growth strain: Stbl3
  Growth instructions: Stbl3 cells to prevent recombination.
  Copy number: Unknown
Gene/Insert
  Gene/Insert name: STK17B (alt name: serine/threonine kinase 17b (apoptosis-inducing))
  Species: H. sapiens (human)
  GenBank ID: NM_004226
  Entrez Gene: STK17B (a.k.a. DRAK2)
  Tag / fusion protein: Myr (N terminal on backbone); Flag (N terminal on backbone)
  Cloning method: Gateway Cloning
  Sequencing primers: 5′ pWZL-Fwd (GAA CCT CCT CGT TCG ACC); 3′ pWZL-Rev (TTC CGG GCC CTC ACA TTG)
Resource information
  A portion of this plasmid was derived from a plasmid made by: 1-B4
Terms and licenses: Academic/Nonprofit Terms; Industry Terms: Not Available to Industry
Depositor comments: ORFs were cloned into Gateway compatible pEntry vectors. An LR recombination reaction was performed to move the ORF to pWZL-Neo-Myr-Flag DEST such that the ORF would have 5' myristoylation and flag tags. This plasmid is part of a kinase library, and the gene has been verified, but has not been fully sequenced for minor mutations. Please see the following link for plasmids from this article that are not part of the kinase library http://www.addgene.org/pubmed/17574021
How to cite: pWZL Neo Myr Flag STK17B was a gift from William Hahn & Jean Zhao (Addgene plasmid # 20635 ; http://n2t.net/addgene:20635 ; RRID:Addgene_20635)
