[The description below was written by a language model from this plasmid's Addgene catalogue record.]
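Description:
pWZL Neo Myr Flag STK17B is a retroviral mammalian expression plasmid built on the Gateway-compatible pWZL-Neo-Myr-Flag-DEST backbone. It is propagated in bacteria under ampicillin selection, and the depositor specifies a recombination-deficient strain because the repeated sequences typical of retroviral vectors are prone to rearrangement. Transduced or transfected mammalian cells are selected with G418 through the neomycin resistance marker. No feature table accompanies the record, so the promoter driving the insert, the arrangement linking the insert to the neomycin marker, the bacterial origin and the copy number are not stated.

The insert is the human open reading frame for STK17B (also known as DRAK2), a serine/threonine kinase annotated as apoptosis-inducing. The ORF was first placed in a Gateway entry vector and then moved into the destination backbone by an LR recombination reaction. This puts it in frame behind backbone-encoded N-terminal myristoylation and Flag sequences. A myristoylation signal directs lipid modification of the protein's N-terminus and so targets it to membranes, a strategy commonly used to promote constitutive activation of kinases. The Flag epitope allows detection or immunoprecipitation with standard antibodies.

The plasmid is one member of a myristoylated kinase library assembled for gain-of-function screening, which was used in an integrative genomic study that identified a breast cancer oncogene. It suits stable retroviral delivery of membrane-targeted STK17B into mammalian cells for functional or transformation assays. The depositor notes that the identity of the gene has been verified, but the clone has not been fully sequenced, so minor mutations cannot be excluded.
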