>Addgene plasmid #20635 | pWZL Neo Myr Flag STK17B | addgene partial sequence | sequence record 26463 | 20635 with pWZL-Fwd
CTCCTTCTCTAGGCGCCGGCCGGATCCAGAATTCGCCACCATGGGGTCTTCAAAATCTAAACCAAAGGAC
CCCAGCCAGCGCCGGCGCAGGATCCGAGGTTACCTTGACTACAAAGACGATGACGACAAGCAATTGACAA
GTTTGTACAAAAAAGTTGGCATGTCGAGGAGGAGATTTGATTGCCGAAGTATTTCAGGCCTACTAACTAC
AACTCCTCAAATTCCAATAAAAATGGAAAACTTTAATAATTTCTATATACTTACATCTAAAGAGCTAGGG
AGAGGTAAATTTGCTGTGGTTAGACAATGTATATCAAAATCTACTGGCCAAGAATATGCTGCAAAATTTC
TAAAAAAGAGAAGAAGAGGACAGGATTGTCGGGCAGAAATTTTACACGAGATTGCTGTGCTTGAATTGGC
AAAGTCTTGTCCCCGTGTTATTAATCTTCATGAGGTCTATGAAAATACAAGTGAAATCATTTTGATATTG
GAATATGCTGCAGGTGGAGAAATTTTCAGCCTGTGTTTACCTGAGTTGGCTGAAATGGTTTCTGAAAATG
ATGTTATCAGACTCATTAAACAAATACTTGAAGGAGTTTATTATCTACATCAGAATAACATTGTACACCT
TGATTTAAAGCCACAGAATATATTACTGAGCAGCATATACCCTCTCGGGGACATTAAAATAGTAGATTTT
GGAATGTCTCGAAAAT
